>Addgene plasmid #133173 | pOPS0532 | addgene full sequence | sequence record 275048 | Addgene NGS Result
CGCTCTTGGACTCCTGTTGATAGATCCAGTAATGACCTCAGAACTCCATCTGGATTTGTTCAGAACGCTC
GGTTGCCGCCGGGCGTTTTTTATTGGTGAGAATCCAGGCAATTGTGTCTCAAAATCTCTGATGTTACATT
GCACAAGATAAAAATATATCATCATGAACAATAAAACTGTCTGCTTACATAAACAGTAATACAAGGGGTG
TTATGAGCCATATTCAGCGTGAAACGAGCTGTAGCCGTCCGCGTCTGAACAGCAACATGGATGCGGATCT
GTATGGCTATAAATGGGCGCGTGATAACGTGGGTCAGAGCGGCGCGACCATTTATCGTCTGTATGGCAAA
CCGGATGCGCCGGAACTGTTTCTGAAACATGGCAAAGGCAGCGTGGCGAACGATGTGACCGATGAAATGG
TGCGTCTGAACTGGCTGACCGAATTTATGCCGCTGCCGACCATTAAACATTTTATTCGCACCCCGGATGA
TGCGTGGCTGCTGACCACCGCGATTCCGGGCAAAACCGCGTTTCAGGTGCTGGAAGAATATCCGGATAGC
GGCGAAAACATTGTGGATGCGCTGGCCGTGTTTCTGCGTCGTCTGCATAGCATTCCGGTGTGCAACTGCC
CGTTTAACAGCGATCGTGTGTTTCGTCTGGCCCAGGCGCAGAGCCGTATGAACAACGGCCTGGTGGATGC
GAGCGATTTTGATGATGAACGTAACGGCTGGCCGGTGGAACAGGTGTGGAAAGAAATGCATAAACTGCTG
CCGTTTAGCCCGGATAGCGTGGTGACCCACGGCGATTTTAGCCTGGATAACCTGATTTTCGATGAAGGCA
AACTGATTGGCTGCATTGATGTGGGCCGTGTGGGCATTGCGGATCGTTATCAGGATCTGGCCATTCTGTG
GAACTGCCTGGGCGAATTTAGCCCGAGCCTGCAAAAACGTCTGTTTCAGAAATATGGCATTGATAATCCG
GATATGAACAAACTGCAATTTCATCTGATGCTGGATGAATTTTTCTAATAATTAATTGAACTACTTTTCC
GCTGCATAACCCTGCTTCGGGGTCATTATAGCGATTTTTTCGGTATATCCATCCTTTTTCGCACGATATA
CAGGATTTTGCCAAAGGGTTCGTGTAGACTTTCCTTGGTGTATCCAACGGCGTCAGCCGGGCAGGATAGG
TGAAGTAGGCCCACCCGCGAGCGGGTGTTCCTTCTTCACTGTCCCTTATTCGCACCTGGCGGTGCTCAAC
GGGAATCCTGCTCTGCGAGGCTGGCCGTAGGCCGGCCGCGATGCAGGTGGCTGCTGAACCCCCAGCCGGA
ACTGACCCCACAAGGCCCTAGCGTTTGCAATGCACCAGGTCATCATTGACCCAGGCGTGTTCCACCAGGC
CGCTGCCTCGCAACTCTTCGCAGGCTTCGCCGACCTGCTCGCGCCACTTCTTCACGCGGGTGGAATCCGA
TCCGCACATGAGGCGGAAGGTTTCCAGCTTGAGCGGGTACGGCTCCCGGTGCGAGCTGAAATAGTCGAAC
ATCCGTCGGGCCGTCGGCGACAGCTTGCGGTACTTCTCCCATATGAATTTCGTGTAGTGGTCGCCAGCAA
ACAGCACGACGATTTCCTCGTCGATCAGGACCTGGCAACGGGACGTTTTCTTGCCACGGTCCAGGACGCG
GAAGCGGTGCAGCAGCGACACCGATTCCAGGTGCCCAACGCGGTCGGACGTGAAGCCCATCGCCGTCGCC
TGTAGGCGCGACAGGCATTCCTCGGCCTTCGTGTAATACCGGCCATTGATCGACCAGCCCAGGTCCTGGC
AAAGCTCGTAGAACGTGAAGGTGATCGGCTCGCCGATAGGGGTGCGCTTCGCGTACTCCAACACCTGCTG
CCACACCAGTTCGTCATCGTCGGCCCGCAGCTCGACGCCGGTGTAGGTGATCTTCACGTCCTTGTTGACG
TGGAAAATGACCTTGTTTTGCAGCGCCTCGCGCGGGATTTTCTTGTTGCGCGTGGTGAACAGGGCAGAGC
GGGCCGTGTCGTTTGGCATCGCTCGCATCGTGTCCGGCCACGGCGCAATATCGAACAAGGAAAGCTGCAT
TTCCTTGATCTGCTGCTTCGTGTGTTTCAGCAACGCGGCCTGCTTGGCTTCGCTGACCTGTTTTGCCAGG
TCCTCGCCGGCGGTTTTTCGCTTCTTGGTCGTCATAGTTCCTCGCGTGTCGATGGTCATCGACTTCGCCA
AACCTGCCGCCTCCTGTTCGAGCCGACGCGAACGCTCCACGGCGGCCGATGGCGCGGGCAGGGCAGGGGG
AGCCAGTTGCACGCTGTCGCGCTCGATCTTGGCCGTAGCTTGCTGGACTATCGAGCCGACGGACTGGAAG
GTTTCGCGGGGCGCACGCATGACGGTGCGGCTTGCGATGGTTTCGGCATCCTCGGCGGAAAACCCCGCGT
CGATCAGTTCTTGCCTGTATGCCTTCCGGTCAAACGTCCGATTCATTCACCCTCCTTGCGGGATTGCCCC
GGAATTAATTCCCCGGATCGATCCGTCGATCTTGATCCCCTGCGCCATCAGATCCTTGGCGGCAAGAAAG
CCATCCAGTTTACTTTGCAGGGCTTCCCAACCTTACCAGAGGGCGCCCCAGCTGGCAATTCCGGTTCGCT
TGCTGTCCATAAAACCGCCCAGTCTAGCTATCGCCATGTAAGCCCACTGCAAGCTACCTGCTTTCTCTTT
GCGCTTGCGTTTTCCCTTGTCCAGATAGCCCAGTAGCTGACATTCATCCGGGGTCAGCACCGTTTCTGCG
GACTGGCTTTCTACGTGGCTGCCATTTTTGGGGTGAGGCCGTTCGCGGCCGAGGGGCGCAGCCCCTGGGG
GGATGGGAGGCCCGCGTTAGCGGGCCGGGAGGGTTCGAGAAGGGGGGGCACCCCCCTTCGGCGTGCGCGG
TCACGCGCACAGGGCGCAGCCCTGGTTAAAAACAAGGTTTATAAATATTGGTTTAAAAGCAGGTTAAAAG
ACAGGTTAGCGGTGGCCGAAAAACGGGCGGAAACCCTTGCAAATGCTGGATTTTCTGCCTGTGGACAGCC
CCTCAAATGTCAATAGGTGCGCCCCTCATCTGTCAGCACTCTGCCCCTCAAGTGTCAAGGATCGCGCCCC
TCATCTGTCAGTAGTCGCGCCCCTCAAGTGTCAATACCGCAGGGCACTTATCCCCAGGCTTGTCCACATC
ATCTGTGGGAAACTCGCGTAAAATCAGGCGTTTTCGCCGATTTGCGAGGCTGGCCAGCTCCACGTCGCCG
GCCGAAATCGAGCCTGCCCCTCATCTGTCAACGCCGCGCCGGGTGAGTCGGCCCCTCAAGTGTCAACGTC
CGCCCCTCATCTGTCAGTGAGGGCCAAGTTTTCCGCGAGGTATCCACAACGCCGGCGGCCCTACATGGCT
CTGCTGTAGTGAGTGGGTTGCGCTCCGGCAGCGGTCCTGATCCCCCGCAGAAAAAAAGGATCTCAAGAAG
ATCCTTTGATCTTTTCTACATTACTGCATGAGCTTGTGGAAGTGTGCTGAGCATAAATGATTCTCCTAGC
TGTTCTTTGGGTAAGTACGCCATCAGGACGTTGTGAGTGGCGCGATTTTTAGCGGCTGAAATCAGCCCTT
GAGCCTGTCGGCAAGTCGCGTCATGAGGTCCATGCGCTCATGCAGGATCGCCACGACCAACGCGGGTTCG
CCCGCACGCGGCAGGCAAAAAACGTAGTGGTGTTCGCAGCGGGCCATCCGCAGCGCGGGAAAGAGTTCGC
TCATGTCCTTAAACGGGCCTTCGCCGGCGGCAAGCCTGGCTATGCCCTGTTCCAGCTTAGCGATATAGCG
GCGCACCTGCGCCGCGCCCCACTCCCGGCGCGTGTAGCGGATGATGCCGCGTAGATCGGCTTCGGCCTCA
GCCGTGAGGATGTAGGCCGTCAAGCGCGATCCCCGCTGAGTTCTTCATCAAGAATTTCGCCGACGCTCTT
GGTGGACACCTTGCCGGCAAGCCCATCGTTGATGCGGTTCCCCAGCATGGTTTTCAGTTCCTGCCATGCC
TGATCGGCATCAGCGTCACCGGGGAACAGACGTTCGAGGGCGTATTGCTTAATGGTCTTGCCCTGCAAGG
CGGCCAGGGCTTTCAGGCTCTGGTGCTGCTGGTCCGTCATGTCGATTGTCAGGCGGCTCATTGGATAACC
TCCATAAAATACACGTAACCACATTAGCACATATGTGGGCGTGAGGCTACAGCGCGAGGCGCATTAAGGT
CGGGAAAATGCGCTAGGCGCATTTAAATTGCGTATTGCTGTAATGCGCCATGCCGGCTAGACTAGGCCCA
AATGGGTATACCCAATTTGACCAAGGGGGACGCGATGAGGGCGGCCAAGCACTACCGACAACTTCTATCC
ATCGACTTCAACATCGAGGCGCTGGCCTTCGTGCCTGGACCCGACGGCACACGCGGCCGGCGCATCCACG
TCCTGGGGCGCGAGGTCCGCGACCGGCCCGGCCTGGTCGAGTACCTTTCGCCGGCGTTCGGCTCGCGGGT
GGCGCTGGACGGCTACTGCAAGGCCAATTTCGATGCAGTGCTGCACCTGGCGTACCCCGATCATCAGCAA
TGGGGCCACGCATGAAGCGCCGAAGCTACGCCATGCTGCGCGCCGCTGCCGCGCTGGCCGTCCTGGTCGT
TGCCTCGCCGGCATGGGCCGAGCTGCGCGGCGAGGTCGTGCGCATCATCGACGGCGACACCATCGACGTG
CTGGTAGACAAGCAGCCGGTGCGCGTGCGCCTGGTGGACATTGACGCGCCGGAAAAGCGGCAAGCCTTCG
GCGAACGTGCGCGCCAGGCGCTGGCCGGCATGGTGTTCCGCCGGCACGTCCTGGTCGACGAGAAGGACAC
CGACCGTTACGGCCGCACGCTGGGCACCGTCTGGGTCAACATGGAGCTGGCCAGCCGGCCGCCGCAGCCG
CGCAACGTCAACGCCGCGATGGTTCACCAGGGCATGGCGTGGGCCTATCGCTTCCACGGCCGCGCGGCCG
ACCCTGAAATGCTGCGGCTCGAACAGGAGGCGCGAGGCAAGCGCGTCGGCCTCTGGTCCGATCCGCACGC
CGTCGAGCCGTGGAAATGGCGACGCGAGAGCAACAACCGGAGGGACGAAGGTTGAAGGTCGCCCGCATCT
ACCTGCGCGCCAGTACGGACGAGCAGAATCTTGAACGCCAGGAGAGCCTTGTAGCGGCCACGCGGGCCGC
CGGGTACTACGTCGCCGGCATCTACCGCGAGAAGGCGTCCGGCGCACGCGCCGACCGGCCCGAGCTGCTG
CGCATGATCGCGGACCTGCAACCTGGTGAAGTCGTCGTTGCGGAGAAGATCGACCGCATCAGCCGCTTGC
CGTTGGCCGAGGCCGAGCGCCTGGTTGCGTCGATCCGGGCCAAAGGGGCCAAGCTGGCCGTGCCTGGCGT
GGTGGACCTGTCGGAGCTGGCCGCCGAGGCGAACGGAGTGGCGAAAATCGTTCTGGAATCCGTCCAGGAC
ATGCTTTTGAAGCTCGCCTTGCAGATGGCCCGCGACGACTACGAGGATCGGCGCGAGCGTCAACGTCAGG
GTGTCCAGTTGGCGAAGGCCGCCGGCCGCTACACCGGCCGCAAACGTGACGCCGGCATGCACGACCGCAT
CATCACGCTTCGCTCCGGCGGATCGAGCATTGCCAAGACGGCCAAGCTGGTCGGATGCAGCCCGAGCCAG
GTCAAACGAGTGTGGGCGGCCTGGAACGCGCAGCAGCAAAAATAAAGCCGGGCAGTGCCCGGCTTTTCTC
ACCTTTTCGCGTCCCGCAGGGCCGCTGCGAGCGCCCTACCTAGATCCTCGCTTTCCCCCTCGGTGTAGTC
CGGCCAGGGCACGAAGGGCGCGGATGCGAACCTGTTGAGCAGGTCAGATCTAGGGCGGCGGATTTGTCCT
ACTCAGGAGAGCGTTCACCGACAAACAACAGATAAAACGAAAGGCCCAGTCTTTCGACTGAGCCTTTCGT
TTTATTTGATGCCTGCCGAATTCGGATCCGGAGCTCGACACGACATTGTCGTCACCTTTGTCGGGTCCGC
GACAAGCTTTTTGTTCCTCGATCCCGTATGTTTTCGCCTAAATATCTGAAACAGCAGCAAATTATTTTTC
GTTAGCTCAATCGGCCCACTTGGCACGAGTCTTGAAATTTATTGCGAGGCGGCGGAGCTGCCGGCCGCAT
CCGTGCGGCATAACCACGGTTGTGAACAAATGAAGGAAGGCCAAATGCGTAAAGGCGAAGAGCTGTTCAC
TGGTGTCGTCCCTATTCTGGTGGAACTGGATGGTGATGTCAACGGTCATAAGTTTTCCGTGCGTGGCGAG
GGTGAAGGTGACGCAACTAATGGTAAACTGACGCTGAAGTTCATCTGTACTACTGGTAAACTGCCGGTAC
CTTGGCCGACTCTGGTAACGACGCTGACTTATGGTGTTCAGTGCTTTGCTCGTTATCCGGACCATATGAA
GCAGCATGACTTCTTCAAGTCCGCCATGCCGGAAGGCTATGTGCAGGAACGCACGATTTCCTTTAAGGAT
GACGGCACGTACAAAACGCGTGCGGAAGTGAAATTTGAAGGCGATACCCTGGTAAACCGCATTGAGCTGA
AAGGCATTGACTTTAAAGAAGATGGCAATATCCTGGGCCATAAGCTGGAATACAATTTTAACAGCCACAA
TGTTTACATCACCGCCGATAAACAAAAAAATGGCATTAAAGCGAATTTTAAAATTCGCCACAACGTTGAG
GATGGCAGCGTGCAGCTGGCTGATCACTACCAGCAAAACACTCCAATCGGTGATGGTCCTGTTCTGCTGC
CAGACAATCACTATCTGAGCACGCAAAGCGTTCTGTCTAAAGATCCGAACGAGAAACGCGATCATATGGT
TCTGCTGGAGTTCGTAACCGCAGCGGGCATCACGCATGGTATGGATGAACTGTACAAATGAGCTTGAGCC
ATCTGTACGTTTTACAACGTCGTGACTGGG
Features (pLannotate 1.2.2; 14 found; start..end, strand, type, name):
      9..103     +  terminator     lambda t0 terminator: transcription terminator from phage lambda
    213..1025    +  CDS            aphA1: KKA1_ECOLX - Also known as nptI. Protein inferred from homology: Swiss-Prot protein existence level 3. Resistance to kanamycin and structurally-related aminoglycosides, including amikacin. From Escherichia coli.
   1179..1287    +  oriT           oriT: incP origin of transfer
   1348..2496    -  CDS            trfA: trans-acting replication protein that binds to and activates oriV
   2548..2829    -  CDS            tnpA (fragment): TN5P_ECOLX - Also known as tnp. Experimental evidence at protein level: Swiss-Prot protein existence level 1. Mediates transposition of transposon Tn5 by a 'cut and paste' mechanism. First, the monomeric transposase binds the 19 bp inverted DNA repeats flanking the transposon. Then, dimerization of the DNA- bound transposase creates a synaptic DNA complex. After nicking of the first DNA strand, excision of the transposon proceeds through a series of intermediates. The transposase then mediates the insertion of the transposon at a new site by strand transfer. The activity of the wild- type tran
   2889..3420    -  rep_origin     oriV: incP origin of replication
   3476..3511    -  rep_origin     CloDF13 ori (fragment): Plasmids containing the CloDF13 (CDF) origin of replication can be propagated in E. coli cells that contain additional plasmids with compatible origins.
   3635..3943    -  CDS            parE: PARE_ECOLX - Experimental evidence at protein level: Swiss-Prot protein existence level 1. Toxin component of a type II toxin-antitoxin (TA) system involved in plasmid partition. Acts by inhibiting DNA gyrase, converting supercoiled plasmid DNA into a singly cleaved linear form in an ATP-dependent fashion. To do so it probably interacts with one of the gyrase subunits. Gyrase inhibition is prevented by antitoxin ParD, and is reversed in vitro by incubation with ParD. In cells that have lost the plasmid filamentation and growth inhibition occur; this is suppressed when ParD is supplied in trans
   3943..4191    -  CDS            parD: PARD_ECOLX - Experimental evidence at protein level: Swiss-Prot protein existence level 1. Antitoxin component of a type II toxin-antitoxin (TA) system involved in plasmid partition. Inhibits the anti-DNA gyrase activity of toxin ParE; reverses and restores gyrase catalytic activity in vitro. The parDE operon alone is capable of stabilizing an RK2-derived minireplicon under defined growth conditions in several different Gram- negative bacteria. It does so by the post-segregational killing (PSK) of plasmid-free cells, also referred to as a plasmid addiction system. Binds its own promoter, autor
   4320..5162    +  CDS            parB: PARB4_ECOLX - Protein predicted: Swiss-Prot protein existence level 4. Involved in plasmid partition. From Escherichia coli.
   5126..5782    +  CDS            parA: PARA4_ECOLX - Protein inferred from homology: Swiss-Prot protein existence level 3. Involved in plasmid partition. From Escherichia coli.
   5942..6028    -  terminator     rrnB T1 terminator: Escherichia coli rrnB; transcription terminator T1 from the E. coli rrnB gene
   6275..6988    +  CDS            superfolder GFP: GFP variant that folds robustly even when fused to poorly folded proteins (Pédelacq et al., 2006)
   7008..7030    +  CDS            lacZα (fragment): LacZα fragment of β-galactosidase; lacZ fragment
