[The description below was written by a language model from this plasmid's Addgene catalogue record and pLannotate feature annotations shown in this document.]
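Description:
pOPS0532 is a low-copy, broad-host-range bacterial reporter plasmid of about 7 kb, built on the pOGG026 backbone by Golden Gate assembly of domesticated modules. Replication relies on the IncP (RK2-type) system, with oriV activated by the plasmid-encoded TrfA protein. An IncP oriT allows conjugative transfer from a mobilising donor, consistent with the recorded ST18 growth strain. Selection is by kanamycin through aphA1 (nptI). The backbone also carries the RK2 stability region: the ParD/ParE toxin-antitoxin pair, which kills cells that lose the plasmid, together with the parA and parB partition genes. These functions help maintain the plasmid when antibiotic selection is absent, for instance in bacteria living inside plant tissue. Short annotated fragments of Tn5 transposase, CloDF13 ori and lacZα appear to be cloning remnants rather than functional parts.

According to the catalogue entry, the payload has three modules. A promoter module supplies the nifH promoter (PsNifH, from pOGG043), a coding module supplies superfolder GFP, and a terminal module carries a unique 12-nucleotide barcode next to a universal primer binding site. The feature table annotates sfGFP, and the unannotated stretch upstream of it presumably holds the nifH promoter. The barcode region is not annotated. The lambda t0 and rrnB T1 terminators insulate the cassette from surrounding transcription. Because nifH is a nitrogenase gene, GFP output can report nitrogen-fixation gene expression, while the barcode identifies the strain carrying the plasmid by amplification and sequencing.

The plasmid belongs to the Plasmid-ID kit, whose members differ only in their barcode. The kit was developed to measure rhizobial competitiveness and nitrogen fixation in legume nodules at the same time.
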