Addgene plasmid #133173: pOPS0532
Purpose: Reporter plasmid with a 12-nucleotide specific "barcode" sequence. This plasmid is not available as an individual bacterial stab, but can be requested as part of the Plasmid-ID Kit (Kit #1000000168 ).
Depositing lab: Philip Poole. Depositing organization: University of Oxford. Publication: Optimizing Rhizobium-legume symbioses by simultaneous measurement of rhizobial competitiveness and N2 fixation in nodules. Mendoza-Suarez MA, Geddes BA, Sanchez-Canizares C, Ramirez-Gonzalez RH, Kirchhelle C, Jorrin B, Poole PS. Proc Natl Acad Sci U S A. 2020 May 5;117(18):9822-9831. doi: 10.1073/pnas.1921225117. Epub 2020 Apr 21. PubMed 32317381.
Backbone
  Vector backbone: pOGG026 (Addgene ID 113992)
  Vector type: Bacterial Expression
Growth in bacteria
  Bacterial resistance: Kanamycin, 50 μg/mL
  Growth temperature: 37°C
  Growth strain: ST18 (S17 delta pir delta hemA)
  Copy number: Low Copy
Gene/Insert
  Gene/Insert name: PU module (PsNifH from pOGG043), SC module (sfGFP from pOGG037), and T module (GAGCCATCTGTA and universal primer binding site)
  Species: Synthetic
  Mutation: Domesticated for Golden Gate cloning
  Cloning method: Unknown
Terms and licenses: Academic/Nonprofit Terms; Industry Terms: Not Available to Industry
Depositor comments: The only difference is the sequence: GAGCCATCTGTA . Please note that this plasmid may require a unique bacterial strain, so make sure to confirm that you can also obtain the appropriate growth strain. Please contact us or contact our distributors if you have any questions. This plasmid is not available as an individual bacterial stab, but can be requested as part of the Plasmid-ID Kit (Kit #1000000168 ).
How to cite: pOPS0532 was a gift from Philip Poole (Addgene plasmid # 133173)
